>Addgene plasmid #44556 | MAVS-Mito | depositor partial sequence | sequence record 80307 | MAVS-Mito insert
CTCGAGATGCCGTTTGCTGAAGACAAGACCTATAAGTATATCTGCCGCAATTTCAGCAATTTTTGCAATG
TGGATGTTGTAGAGATTCTGCCTTACCTGCCCTGCCTCACAGCAAGAGACCAGGATCGACTGCGGGCCAC
CTGCACACTCTCAGGGAACCGGGACACCCTCTGGCATCTCTTCAATACCCTTCAGCGGCGGCCCGGCTGG
GTGGAGTACTTCATTGCGGCACTGAGGGGCTGTGAGCTAGTTGATCTCGCGGACGAAGTGGCCTCTGTCT
ACGAGAGCTACCAGCCTCGGACCTCGGACCGTCCCCCAGACCCACTGGAGCCACCGTCACTTCCTGCTGA
GAGGCCAGGGCCCCCCACACCTGCTGCGGCCCACAGCATCCCCTACAACAGCTGCAGAGAGAAGGAGCCA
AGTTACCCCATGCCTGTCCAGGAGACCCAGGCGCCAGAGTCCCCAGGAGAGAATTCAGAGCAAGCCCTGC
AGACGCTCAGCCCCAGAGCCATCCCAAGGAATCCAGATGGTGGCCCCCTGGAGTCCTCCTCTGACCTGGC
AGCCCTCAGCCCTCTGACCTCCAGCGGGCATCAGGAGAAGGACACAGAACTGGGCAGTACCCACACAGCA
GGTGCGACCTCCAGCCTCACACCATCCCGTGGGCCTGTGTCTCCATCTGTCTCCTTCCAGCCCCTGGCCC
GTTCCACCCCCAGGGCAAGCCGCTTGCCTGGACCCACAGGGTCAGTTGTATCTACTGGCACCTCCTTCTC
CTCCTCATCCCCTGGCTTGGCCTCTGCAGGGGCTGCAGAGGGTAAACAGGGTGCAGAGAGTGACCAGGCC
GAGCCTATCATCTGCTCCAGTGGGGCAGAGGCACCTGCCAACTCTCTGCCCTCCAAAGTGCCTACCACCT
TGATGCCTGTGAACACAGTGGCCCTGAAAGTGCCTGCCAACCCAGCATCTGTCAGCACAGTGCCCTCCAA
GTTGCCAACTAGCTCAAAGCCCCCTGGTGCAGTGCCTTCTAATGCGCTCACCAATCCAGCACCATCCAAA
TTGCCCATCAACTCAACCCGTGCTGGCATGGTGCCATCCAAAGTGCCTACTAGCATGGTGCTCACCAAGG
TGTCTGCCAGCACAGTCCCCACTGACGGGAGCAGCAGAAATGAGGAGACCCCAGCAGCTCCAACACCCGC
CGGCGCCACTGGAGGCAGCTCAGCCTGGCTAGACAGCAGCTTTGAGAATAGGGGCCTTGGGTCGGAGCTG
AGTAAGCCTGGCGTGCTGGCATCCCAGGTAGACAGCCCGTTCTCGGGCTGCTTCGAGGATCTTGCCATCA
GTGCCAGCACCTCCTTGGGCATGGGGCCCTGCCATGGCCCAGAGGAGAATGAGTATAAGTCCGAGGGCAC
CTTTGGGATCCACGTGGCTGAGAACCCCAGCATCCAGCTCCTGGAGGGCAACCCTGGGCCACCTGCGGAC
CCGGATGGCGGCCCCAGGCCACAAGCCGACCGGAAGGCCATCGTGGGAGGCATGGCCCTGGGTGTGGCGG
GACTGGCCGGACTCATCGGACTTGCTGTGTCCAAGTCCAAATCCTGAGCGGCCGC
