>Addgene plasmid #44556 | MAVS-Mito | addgene partial sequence | sequence record 81979 | pBABE5 5'-CTTTATCCAGCCCTCAC-3'
GATCTCTCGAGATGCCGTTTGCTGAAGACAAGACCTATAAGTATATCTGCCGCAATTTCAGCAATTTTTG
CAATGTGGATGTTGTAGAGATTCTGCCTTACCTGCCCTGCCTCACAGCAAGAGACCAGGATCGACTGCGG
GCCACCTGCACACTCTCAGGGAACCGGGACACCCTCTGGCATCTCTTCAATACCCTTCAGCGGCGGCCCG
GCTGGGTGGAGTACTTCATTGCGGCACTGAGGGGCTGTGAGCTAGTTGATCTCGCGGACGAAGTGGCCTC
TGTCTACGAGAGCTACCAGCCTCGGACCTCGGACCGTCCCCCAGACCCACTGGAGCCACCGTCACTTCCT
GCTGAGAGGCCAGGGCCCCCCACACCTGCTGCGGCCCACAGCATCCCCTACAACAGCTGCAGAGAGAAGG
AGCCAAGTTACCCCATGCCTGTCCAGGAGACCCAGGCGCCAGAGTCCCCAGGAGAGAATTCAGAGCAAGC
CCTGCAGACGCTCAGCCCCAGAGCCATCCCAAGGAATCCAGATGGTGGCCCCCTGGAGTCCTCCTCTGAC
CTGGCAGCCCTCAGCCCTCTGACCTCCAGCGGGCATCAGGAGAAGGACACAGAACTGGGCAGTACCCACA
CAGCAGGTGCGACCTCCAGCCTCACACCATCCCGTGGGCCTGTGTCTCCATCTGTCTCCTTCCAGCC
