>Addgene plasmid #44556 | MAVS-Mito | addgene partial sequence | sequence record 82725 | IRES-R 5'-CCTCACATTGCCAAAAGACG-3'
AACGCACACCGGCCTTATTCCAAGCGGCTTCGGCCAGTAACGTTAGGGGGGGGGGCGGAATTCGATATCA
AGCTTATCGATACCGTCGACGTTTAAACGCGGCCGCTCAGGATTTGGACTTGGACACAGCAAGTCCGATG
AGTCCGGCCAGTCCCGCCACACCCAGGGCCATGCCTCCCACGATGGCCTTCCGGTCGGCTTGTGGCCTGG
GGCCGCCATCCGGGTCCGCAGGTGGCCCAGGGTTGCCCTCCAGGAGCTGGATGCTGGGGTTCTCAGCCAC
GTGGATCCCAAAGGTGCCCTCGGACTTATACTCATTCTCCTCTGGGCCATGGCAGGGCCCCATGCCCAAG
GAGGTGCTGGCACTGATGGCAAGATCCTCGAAGCAGCCCGAGAACGGGCTGTCTACCTGGGATGCCAGCA
CGCCAGGCTTACTCAGCTCCGACCCAAGGCCCCTATTCTCAAAGCTGCTGTCTAGCCAGGCTGAGCTGCC
TCCAGTGGCGCCGGCGGGTGTTGGAGCTGCTGGGGTCTCCTCATTTCTGCTGCTCCCGTCAGTGGGGACT
GTGCTGGCAGACACCTTGGTGAGCACCATGCTAGTAGGCACTTTGGATGGCACCATGCCAGCACGGGTTG
AGTTGATGGGCAATTTGGATGGTGCTGGATTGGTGAGCGCATTAGAAGGCACTGCACCAGGGGGCTTTGA
GCTAGTTGGCAACTTGGA
