[The description below was written by a language model from this plasmid's Addgene catalogue record.]
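Description:
MAVS-Mito is a retroviral mammalian expression plasmid built on the pMSCV2.2 IRES GFP backbone, a murine stem cell virus-type vector of about 6.6 kb that reaches roughly 8.2 kb with its insert. It is maintained in E. coli as a high-copy plasmid under ampicillin selection. No feature table accompanies the record, so the promoter and other elements are not explicitly listed. In MSCV-type vectors, expression is normally driven from the 5′ long terminal repeat. The region between the LTRs, including the packaging signal, is transferred into target cells as viral RNA once the plasmid is introduced into a packaging cell line.

The payload is an approximately 1.6 kb human chimeric open reading frame cloned between XhoI and NotI sites, both of which are retained. It encodes amino acids 1–500 of MAVS, the antiviral signalling adaptor also known as IPS-1, CARDIF or VISA, fused to amino acids 127–152 of Fis1. According to the stated purpose, this chimeric allele is targeted to mitochondria, so the Fis1 segment evidently supplies the localisation information at the C-terminus of the MAVS portion. The MAVS sequence was derived in part from an earlier HA-MAVS expression plasmid, although the record does not say whether the tag is retained here. The backbone's IRES-GFP cassette allows GFP to be translated from the same transcript, so transduced cells can be identified or sorted by fluorescence; no drug selection marker is listed for mammalian cells. The construct is used for stable expression of MAVS restricted to one organelle, in the context of work examining how subcellular location, including peroxisomes versus mitochondria, shapes antiviral innate immune signalling.
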