Addgene plasmid #44556: MAVS-Mito
Purpose: Retroviral vector for expression of a chimeric MAVS allele targeted to mitochondria in mammalian cells
Depositing lab: Jonathan Kagan. Depositing organization: Boston Children's Hospital. Publication: Peroxisomes are signaling platforms for antiviral innate immunity. Dixit E, Boulant S, Zhang Y, Lee AS, Odendall C, Shum B, Hacohen N, Chen ZJ, Whelan SP, Fransen M, Nibert ML, Superti-Furga G, Kagan JC. Cell. 2010 May 14;141(4):668-81. Epub 2010 May 6. 10.1016/j.cell.2010.04.018 PubMed 20451243.
Backbone
  Vector backbone: pMSCV2.2 IRES GFP
  Backbone size w/o insert (bp): 6600
  Total vector size (bp): 8200
  Vector type: Mammalian Expression, Retroviral
  Selectable markers: GFP
Growth in bacteria
  Bacterial resistance: Ampicillin, 100 μg/mL
  Growth temperature: 37°C
  Growth strain: DH5alpha
  Copy number: High Copy
Gene/Insert
  Gene/Insert name: MAVS-Fis1 chimeric protein
  Species: H. sapiens (human)
  Insert size (bp): 1600
  Mutation: contains aa1-500 of MAVS and aa127-152 of Fis1
  GenBank ID: BC044952 and AAH44952.1 for MAVS. NM_016068 and NP_057152.2 for Fis1.
  Entrez Gene: MAVS (a.k.a. CARDIF, IPS-1, IPS1, VISA)
  Cloning method: Restriction Enzyme; 5′ cloning site XhoI (not destroyed); 3′ cloning site NotI (not destroyed)
  Sequencing primers: 5′ pMSCV forward; 3′ MAVS scn
Resource information
  A portion of this plasmid was derived from a plasmid made by: ZJ Chen provided HA-MAVS in pEF
Terms and licenses: Academic/Nonprofit Terms; Industry Terms: Not Available to Industry
How to cite: MAVS-Mito was a gift from Jonathan Kagan (Addgene plasmid # 44556 ; http://n2t.net/addgene:44556 ; RRID:Addgene_44556)
